Addgene plasmid #171238: HA-HA-AR-DBD
Purpose: Mammalian expression of 2xHA-tagged human androgen receptor trancate: AR DNA-bindind domain (DBD)
Depositing lab: Steven Balk. Depositing organization: Beth Israel Deaconess Medical Center. Publication: Protein phosphatase 1 suppresses androgen receptor ubiquitylation and degradation. Liu X, Han W, Gulla S, Simon NI, Gao Y, Cai C, Yang H, Zhang X, Liu J, Balk SP, Chen S. Oncotarget. 2016 Jan 12;7(2):1754-64. doi: 10.18632/oncotarget.6434. PubMed 26636645.
Backbone
  Vector backbone: pcDNA3.1(+)-kozakHAHA
  Backbone size w/o insert (bp): 5500
  Vector type: Mammalian Expression, Bacterial Expression
  Selectable markers: Neomycin (select with G418)
Growth in bacteria
  Bacterial resistance: Ampicillin, 100 μg/mL
  Growth temperature: 37°C
  Growth strain: DH5alpha
  Copy number: High Copy
Gene/Insert
  Gene/Insert name: 2xHA-tagged human androgen receptor trancate:DNA-binding domain (alt names: HA-HA-AR-DBD; 2xHA-AR-DBD)
  Species: H. sapiens (human)
  Insert size (bp): 300
  Mutation: AR truncate
  Entrez Gene: AR (a.k.a. AIS, AR8, DHTR, HUMARA, HYSP1, KD, NR3C4, SBMA, SMAX1, TFM)
  Promoter: CMV
  Tag / fusion protein: HA (N terminal on backbone)
  Cloning method: Restriction Enzyme; 5′ cloning site BamHI (unknown if destroyed); 3′ cloning site NotI (unknown if destroyed)
  Sequencing primers: 5′ CMV_fwd_primer
Terms and licenses: Academic/Nonprofit Terms; Industry Terms: Not Available to Industry
Depositor comments: For cloning purpose, an "A" nucleotide was inserted right after BamHI site in the vector backbone by DNA mutagensis to change the open reading frame.
How to cite: HA-HA-AR-DBD was a gift from Steven Balk (Addgene plasmid # 171238 ; http://n2t.net/addgene:171238 ; RRID:Addgene_171238)
