[The description below was written by a language model from this plasmid's Addgene catalogue record and pLannotate feature annotations shown in this document.]
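Description:
HA-HA-AR-DBD is a mammalian expression plasmid built on a modified pcDNA3.1(+) backbone (pcDNA3.1(+)-kozakHAHA) that supplies a Kozak sequence and two tandem N-terminal HA epitope tags upstream of the cloning site. The insert, about 300 bp cloned between BamHI and NotI, encodes a truncated human androgen receptor consisting only of the DNA-binding domain. The depositor notes that a single "A" nucleotide was introduced just after the BamHI site in the backbone to shift the reading frame for cloning. Transcription is driven by the CMV immediate-early enhancer and promoter and terminated by the bovine growth hormone polyadenylation signal. A T7 promoter lies between the CMV promoter and the coding region.

The automated annotation of the 5,732 nt sequence labels the insert region as a fragment of sheep ESR1. This most likely reflects the strong conservation of the zinc-finger DNA-binding domain among steroid hormone receptors rather than a different insert, since the catalogue entry identifies it as AR. The HA tags themselves were not called in the feature table. Small hits such as the HIV-1 LTR, ble, lacI and bom fragments look like incidental matches within standard backbone sequence.

In bacteria, the plasmid is maintained through a high-copy ColE1/pUC-type origin with ampicillin resistance, and it also carries an f1 origin. An SV40 early promoter driving the neomycin resistance gene, followed by an SV40 poly(A) signal, allows G418 selection of stably transfected mammalian cells. According to the associated publication, the construct comes from work on androgen receptor ubiquitylation and degradation and their suppression by protein phosphatase 1. An HA-tagged isolated domain of this kind lends itself to detection or immunoprecipitation and to domain-mapping experiments.
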