Features (pLannotate 1.2.2; 20 found; start..end, strand, type, name):
     28..80      -  misc_feature   bom (fragment): basis of mobility region from pBR322
    235..614     +  enhancer       CMV enhancer: human cytomegalovirus immediate early enhancer
    615..818     +  promoter       CMV promoter: human cytomegalovirus (CMV) immediate early promoter
    814..847     +  LTR            5' LTR (truncated) (fragment): truncated 5' long terminal repeat (LTR) from HIV-1
    863..881     +  promoter       T7 promoter: promoter for bacteriophage T7 RNA polymerase
   1069..1254    +  CDS            ESR1 (fragment): ESR1_SHEEP - Also known as ESR, NR3A1. Experimental evidence at transcript level: Swiss-Prot protein existence level 2. Nuclear hormone receptor. The steroid hormones and their receptors are involved in the regulation of eukaryotic gene expression and affect cellular proliferation and differentiation in target tissues. Ligand-dependent nuclear transactivation involves either direct homodimer binding to a palindromic estrogen response element (ERE) sequence or association with other DNA-binding transcription factors, such as AP-1/c-Jun, c-Fos, ATF-2, Sp1 and Sp3, to mediate ERE- independent sig
   1329..1553    +  polyA_signal   bGH poly(A) signal: bovine growth hormone polyadenylation signal
   1557..1578    +  promoter       SV40 promoter (fragment): SV40 enhancer and early promoter
   1599..2027    +  rep_origin     f1 ori (sequence partly withheld): f1 bacteriophage origin of replication; arrow indicates direction of (+) strand synthesis
   2041..2370    +  promoter       SV40 promoter: SV40 enhancer and early promoter
   2437..3228    +  CDS            neo: KKA2_KLEPN - Also known as kan, nptII. Experimental evidence at protein level: Swiss-Prot protein existence level 1. Resistance to kanamycin, neomycin, paromomycin, ribostamycin, butirosin and gentamicin B. From Klebsiella pneumoniae.
   3252..3410    +  CDS            ble (fragment): BLE_KLEPN - Experimental evidence at protein level: Swiss-Prot protein existence level 1. Binding protein with a strong affinity to the bleomycin family of antibiotics. Binds to CL990; an antimitotic-antibiotic compound. From Klebsiella pneumoniae.
   3405..3526    +  polyA_signal   SV40 poly(A) signal: SV40 polyadenylation signal
   3599..3615    -  protein_bind   lac operator: The lac repressor binds to the lac operator to inhibit transcription in E. coli. This inhibition can be relieved by adding lactose or isopropyl-β-D-thiogalactopyranoside (IPTG). lac repressor encoded by lacI
   3623..3653    -  promoter       lac promoter: promoter for the E. coli lac operon
   3668..3689    -  protein_bind   CAP binding site: CAP binding activates transcription in the presence of cAMP. E. coli catabolite activator protein
   3702..3794    -  CDS            lacI (fragment): lac repressor; lacI; The lac repressor binds to the lac operator to inhibit transcription in E. coli. This inhibition can be relieved by adding lactose or isopropyl-β-D-thiogalactopyranoside (IPTG).
   3977..4565    -  rep_origin     ori: high-copy-number ColE1/pMB1/pBR322/pUC origin of replication
   4736..5596    -  CDS            AmpR: β-lactamase; bla; confers resistance to ampicillin, carbenicillin, and related antibiotics
   5597..5701    -  promoter       AmpR promoter: bla
>Addgene plasmid #171238 | HA-HA-AR-DBD | addgene full sequence | sequence record 336038 | Addgene NGS Result
GACGGATCGGGAGATCTCCCGATCCCCTATGGTGCACTCTCAGTACAATCTGCTCTGATGCCGCATAGTT
AAGCCAGTATCTGCTCCCTGCTTGTGTGTTGGAGGTCGCTGAGTAGTGCGCGAGCAAAATTTAAGCTACA
ACAAGGCAAGGCTTGACCGACAATTGCATGAAGAATCTGCTTAGGGTTAGGCGTTTTGCGCTGCTTCGCG
ATGTACGGGCCAGATATACGCGTTGACATTGATTATTGACTAGTTATTAATAGTAATCAATTACGGGGTC
ATTAGTTCATAGCCCATATATGGAGTTCCGCGTTACATAACTTACGGTAAATGGCCCGCCTGGCTGACCG
CCCAACGACCCCCGCCCATTGACGTCAATAATGACGTATGTTCCCATAGTAACGCCAATAGGGACTTTCC
ATTGACGTCAATGGGTGGAGTATTTACGGTAAACTGCCCACTTGGCAGTACATCAAGTGTATCATATGCC
AAGTACGCCCCCTATTGACGTCAATGACGGTAAATGGCCCGCCTGGCATTATGCCCAGTACATGACCTTA
TGGGACTTTCCTACTTGGCAGTACATCTACGTATTAGTCATCGCTATTACCATGGTGATGCGGTTTTGGC
AGTACATCAATGGGCGTGGATAGCGGTTTGACTCACGGGGATTTCCAAGTCTCCACCCCATTGACGTCAA
TGGGAGTTTGTTTTGGCACCAAAATCAACGGGACTTTCCAAAATGTCGTAACAACTCCGCCCCATTGACG
CAAATGGGCGGTAGGCGTGTACGGTGGGAGGTCTATATAAGCAGAGCTCTCTGGCTAACTAGAGAACCCA
CTGCTTACTGGCTTATCGAAATTAATACGACTCACTATAGGGAGACCCAAGCTGGCTAGCGTTTAAACTT
AAGCTTCCACCATGGCCTACCCATACGACGTCCCAGACTACGCTCAGCTCCAGCTTATGTACCCCTACGA
CGTGCCCGACTACGCGGATCCAATGCGTTTGGAGACTGCCAGGGACCATGTTTTGCCCATTGACTATTAC
TTTCCACCCCAGAAGACCTGCCTGATCTGTGGAGATGAAGCTTCTGGGTGTCACTATGGAGCTCTCACAT
GTGGAAGCTGCAAGGTCTTCTTCAAAAGAGCCGCTGAAGGGAAACAGAAGTACCTGTGCGCCAGCAGAAA
TGATTGCACTATTGATAAATTCCGAAGGAAAAATTGTCCATCTTGTCGTCTTCGGAAATGTTATGAAGCA
GGGATGACTCTGGGATGAGCGGCCGCTCGAGTCTAGAGGGCCCGTTTAAACCCGCTGATCAGCCTCGACT
GTGCCTTCTAGTTGCCAGCCATCTGTTGTTTGCCCCTCCCCCGTGCCTTCCTTGACCCTGGAAGGTGCCA
CTCCCACTGTCCTTTCCTAATAAAATGAGGAAATTGCATCGCATTGTCTGAGTAGGTGTCATTCTATTCT
GGGGGGTGGGGTGGGGCAGGACAGCAAGGGGGAGGATTGGGAAGACAATAGCAGGCATGCTGGGGATGCG
GTGGGCTCTATGGCTTCTGAGGCGGAAAGAACCAGCTGGGGCTCTAGGGGGTATCCCC
[124 nt withheld, positions 1599-1722]
C
[91 nt withheld, positions 1724-1814]
A
[49 nt withheld, positions 1816-1864]
CCTTTGACGTTGGAGTCCACGTTCTTT
[37 nt withheld, positions 1892-1928]
ACCCTATCTCGGTCTATTCTTTTGATTTATAAGGGATTTTGCCGATTTCGGCCTATTGGTTAAAAAATGA
GCTGATTTAACAAAAATTTAACGCGAATTAATTCTGTGGAATGTGTGTCAGTTAGGGTGTGGAAAGTCCC
CAGGCTCCCCAGCAGGCAGAAGTATGCAAAGCATGCATCTCAATTAGTCAGCAACCAGGTGTGGAAAGTC
CCCAGGCTCCCCAGCAGGCAGAAGTATGCAAAGCATGCATCTCAATTAGTCAGCAACCATAGTCCCGCCC
CTAACTCCGCCCATCCCGCCCCTAACTCCGCCCAGTTCCGCCCATTCTCCGCCCCATGGCTGACTAATTT
TTTTTATTTATGCAGAGGCCGAGGCCGCCTCTGCCTCTGAGCTATTCCAGAAGTAGTGAGGAGGCTTTTT
TGGAGGCCTAGGCTTTTGCAAAAAGCTCCCGGGAGCTTGTATATCCATTTTCGGATCTGATCAAGAGACA
GGATGAGGATCGTTTCGCATGATTGAACAAGATGGATTGCACGCAGGTTCTCCGGCCGCTTGGGTGGAGA
GGCTATTCGGCTATGACTGGGCACAACAGACAATCGGCTGCTCTGATGCCGCCGTGTTCCGGCTGTCAGC
GCAGGGGCGCCCGGTTCTTTTTGTCAAGACCGACCTGTCCGGTGCCCTGAATGAACTGCAGGACGAGGCA
GCGCGGCTATCGTGGCTGGCCACGACGGGCGTTCCTTGCGCAGCTGTGCTCGACGTTGTCACTGAAGCGG
GAAGGGACTGGCTGCTATTGGGCGAAGTGCCGGGGCAGGATCTCCTGTCATCTCACCTTGCTCCTGCCGA
GAAAGTATCCATCATGGCTGATGCAATGCGGCGGCTGCATACGCTTGATCCGGCTACCTGCCCATTCGAC
CACCAAGCGAAACATCGCATCGAGCGAGCACGTACTCGGATGGAAGCCGGTCTTGTCGATCAGGATGATC
TGGACGAAGAGCATCAGGGGCTCGCGCCAGCCGAACTGTTCGCCAGGCTCAAGGCGCGCATGCCCGACGG
CGAGGATCTCGTCGTGACCCATGGCGATGCCTGCTTGCCGAATATCATGGTGGAAAATGGCCGCTTTTCT
GGATTCATCGACTGTGGCCGGCTGGGTGTGGCGGACCGCTATCAGGACATAGCGTTGGCTACCCGTGATA
TTGCTGAAGAGCTTGGCGGCGAATGGGCTGACCGCTTCCTCGTGCTTTACGGTATCGCCGCTCCCGATTC
GCAGCGCATCGCCTTCTATCGCCTTCTTGACGAGTTCTTCTGAGCGGGACTCTGGGGTTCGAAATGACCG
ACCAAGCGACGCCCAACCTGCCATCACGAGATTTCGATTCCACCGCCGCCTTCTATGAAAGGTTGGGCTT
CGGAATCGTTTTCCGGGACGCCGGCTGGATGATCCTCCAGCGCGGGGATCTCATGCTGGAGTTCTTCGCC
CACCCCAACTTGTTTATTGCAGCTTATAATGGTTACAAATAAAGCAATAGCATCACAAATTTCACAAATA
AAGCATTTTTTTCACTGCATTCTAGTTGTGGTTTGTCCAAACTCATCAATGTATCTTATCATGTCTGTAT
ACCGTCGACCTCTAGCTAGAGCTTGGCGTAATCATGGTCATAGCTGTTTCCTGTGTGAAATTGTTATCCG
CTCACAATTCCACACAACATACGAGCCGGAAGCATAAAGTGTAAAGCCTGGGGTGCCTAATGAGTGAGCT
AACTCACATTAATTGCGTTGCGCTCACTGCCCGCTTTCCAGTCGGGAAACCTGTCGTGCCAGCTGCATTA
ATGAATCGGCCAACGCGCGGGGAGAGGCGGTTTGCGTATTGGGCGCTCTTCCGCTTCCTCGCTCACTGAC
TCGCTGCGCTCGGTCGTTCGGCTGCGGCGAGCGGTATCAGCTCACTCAAAGGCGGTAATACGGTTATCCA
CAGAATCAGGGGATAACGCAGGAAAGAACATGTGAGCAAAAGGCCAGCAAAAGGCCAGGAACCGTAAAAA
GGCCGCGTTGCTGGCGTTTTTCCATAGGCTCCGCCCCCCTGACGAGCATCACAAAAATCGACGCTCAAGT
CAGAGGTGGCGAAACCCGACAGGACTATAAAGATACCAGGCGTTTCCCCCTGGAAGCTCCCTCGTGCGCT
CTCCTGTTCCGACCCTGCCGCTTACCGGATACCTGTCCGCCTTTCTCCCTTCGGGAAGCGTGGCGCTTTC
TCATAGCTCACGCTGTAGGTATCTCAGTTCGGTGTAGGTCGTTCGCTCCAAGCTGGGCTGTGTGCACGAA
CCCCCCGTTCAGCCCGACCGCTGCGCCTTATCCGGTAACTATCGTCTTGAGTCCAACCCGGTAAGACACG
ACTTATCGCCACTGGCAGCAGCCACTGGTAACAGGATTAGCAGAGCGAGGTATGTAGGCGGTGCTACAGA
GTTCTTGAAGTGGTGGCCTAACTACGGCTACACTAGAAGAACAGTATTTGGTATCTGCGCTCTGCTGAAG
CCAGTTACCTTCGGAAAAAGAGTTGGTAGCTCTTGATCCGGCAAACAAACCACCGCTGGTAGCGGTGGTT
TTTTTGTTTGCAAGCAGCAGATTACGCGCAGAAAAAAAGGATCTCAAGAAGATCCTTTGATCTTTTCTAC
GGGGTCTGACGCTCAGTGGAACGAAAACTCACGTTAAGGGATTTTGGTCATGAGATTATCAAAAAGGATC
TTCACCTAGATCCTTTTAAATTAAAAATGAAGTTTTAAATCAATCTAAAGTATATATGAGTAAACTTGGT
CTGACAGTTACCAATGCTTAATCAGTGAGGCACCTATCTCAGCGATCTGTCTATTTCGTTCATCCATAGT
TGCCTGACTCCCCGTCGTGTAGATAACTACGATACGGGAGGGCTTACCATCTGGCCCCAGTGCTGCAATG
ATACCGCGAGACCCACGCTCACCGGCTCCAGATTTATCAGCAATAAACCAGCCAGCCGGAAGGGCCGAGC
GCAGAAGTGGTCCTGCAACTTTATCCGCCTCCATCCAGTCTATTAATTGTTGCCGGGAAGCTAGAGTAAG
TAGTTCGCCAGTTAATAGTTTGCGCAACGTTGTTGCCATTGCTACAGGCATCGTGGTGTCACGCTCGTCG
TTTGGTATGGCTTCATTCAGCTCCGGTTCCCAACGATCAAGGCGAGTTACATGATCCCCCATGTTGTGCA
AAAAAGCGGTTAGCTCCTTCGGTCCTCCGATCGTTGTCAGAAGTAAGTTGGCCGCAGTGTTATCACTCAT
GGTTATGGCAGCACTGCATAATTCTCTTACTGTCATGCCATCCGTAAGATGCTTTTCTGTGACTGGTGAG
TACTCAACCAAGTCATTCTGAGAATAGTGTATGCGGCGACCGAGTTGCTCTTGCCCGGCGTCAATACGGG
ATAATACCGCGCCACATAGCAGAACTTTAAAAGTGCTCATCATTGGAAAACGTTCTTCGGGGCGAAAACT
CTCAAGGATCTTACCGCTGTTGAGATCCAGTTCGATGTAACCCACTCGTGCACCCAACTGATCTTCAGCA
TCTTTTACTTTCACCAGCGTTTCTGGGTGAGCAAAAACAGGAAGGCAAAATGCCGCAAAAAAGGGAATAA
GGGCGACACGGAAATGTTGAATACTCATACTCTTCCTTTTTCAATATTATTGAAGCATTTATCAGGGTTA
TTGTCTCATGAGCGGATACATATTTGAATGTATTTAGAAAAATAAACAAATAGGGGTTCCGCGCACATTT
CCCCGAAAAGTGCCACCTGACGTC
